LOCUS       Exported 9856 bp ds-DNA circular SYN 12-MAY-2021
DEFINITION  Mammalian Target-ACE expression vector.
ACCESSION   .
VERSION     .
KEYWORDS    pRS0045
SOURCE      synthetic DNA construct
  ORGANISM  synthetic DNA construct
REFERENCE   1 (bases 1 to 9856)
  AUTHORS   Sakata RC, Ishiguro S, Mori H, Tanaka M, Tatsuno K, Ueda H, Yamamoto
            S, Seki M, Masuyama N, Nishida K, Nishimasu H, Arakawa K, Kondo A,
            Nureki O, Tomita M, Aburatani H, Yachie N
  TITLE     Base editors for simultaneous introduction of C-to-T and A-to-G
            mutations.
  JOURNAL   Nat Biotechnol. 2020 Jun 1. pii: 10.1038/s41587-020-0509-0. doi:
            10.1038/s41587-020-0509-0.
  PUBMED    32483365
REFERENCE   2 (bases 1 to 9856)
  AUTHORS   .
  TITLE     Direct Submission
  JOURNAL   Exported May 12, 2021 from SnapGene Server 1.1.58
            http://www.snapgene.com
FEATURES             Location/Qualifiers
     source          1..9856
                     /organism="synthetic DNA construct"
                     /mol_type="other DNA"
     CDS             482..4582
                     /codon_start=1
                     /product="nickase mutant of the Cas9 endonuclease from the
                     Streptococcus pyogenes Type II CRISPR/Cas system"
                     /label=Cas9(D10A)
                     /note="generates RNA-guided single strand nicks in DNA due
                     to the D10A mutation in the RuvC catalytic domain"
                     /translation="DKKYSIGLAIGTNSVGWAVITDEYKVPSKKFKVLGNTDRHSIKKN
                     LIGALLFDSGETAEATRLKRTARRRYTRRKNRICYLQEIFSNEMAKVDDSFFHRLEESF
                     LVEEDKKHERHPIFGNIVDEVAYHEKYPTIYHLRKKLVDSTDKADLRLIYLALAHMIKF
                     RGHFLIEGDLNPDNSDVDKLFIQLVQTYNQLFEENPINASGVDAKAILSARLSKSRRLE
                     NLIAQLPGEKKNGLFGNLIALSLGLTPNFKSNFDLAEDAKLQLSKDTYDDDLDNLLAQI
                     GDQYADLFLAAKNLSDAILLSDILRVNTEITKAPLSASMIKRYDEHHQDLTLLKALVRQ
                     QLPEKYKEIFFDQSKNGYAGYIDGGASQEEFYKFIKPILEKMDGTEELLVKLNREDLLR
                     KQRTFDNGSIPHQIHLGELHAILRRQEDFYPFLKDNREKIEKILTFRIPYYVGPLARGN
                     SRFAWMTRKSEETITPWNFEEVVDKGASAQSFIERMTNFDKNLPNEKVLPKHSLLYEYF
                     TVYNELTKVKYVTEGMRKPAFLSGEQKKAIVDLLFKTNRKVTVKQLKEDYFKKIECFDS
                     VEISGVEDRFNASLGTYHDLLKIIKDKDFLDNEENEDILEDIVLTLTLFEDREMIEERL
                     KTYAHLFDDKVMKQLKRRRYTGWGRLSRKLINGIRDKQSGKTILDFLKSDGFANRNFMQ
                     LIHDDSLTFKEDIQKAQVSGQGDSLHEHIANLAGSPAIKKGILQTVKVVDELVKVMGRH
                     KPENIVIEMARENQTTQKGQKNSRERMKRIEEGIKELGSQILKEHPVENTQLQNEKLYL
                     YYLQNGRDMYVDQELDINRLSDYDVDHIVPQSFLKDDSIDNKVLTRSDKNRGKSDNVPS
                     EEVVKKMKNYWRQLLNAKLITQRKFDNLTKAERGGLSELDKAGFIKRQLVETRQITKHV
                     AQILDSRMNTKYDENDKLIREVKVITLKSKLVSDFRKDFQFYKVREINNYHHAHDAYLN
                     AVVGTALIKKYPKLESEFVYGDYKVYDVRKMIAKSEQEIGKATAKYFFYSNIMNFFKTE
                     ITLANGEIRKRPLIETNGETGEIVWDKGRDFATVRKVLSMPQVNIVKKTEVQTGGFSKE
                     SILPKRNSDKLIARKKDWDPKKYGGFDSPTVAYSVLVVAKVEKGKSKKLKSVKELLGIT
                     IMERSSFEKNPIDFLEAKGYKEVKKDLIIKLPKYSLFELENGRKRMLASAGELQKGNEL
                     ALPSKYVNFLYLASHYEKLKGSPEDNEQKQLFVEQHKHYLDEIIEQISEFSKRVILADA
                     NLDKVLSAYNKHRDKPIREQAENIIHLFTLTNLGAPAAFKYFDTTIDRKRYTSTKEVLD
                     ATLIHQSITGLYETRIDLSQLGGD"
     CDS             4790..4855
                     /codon_start=1
                     /product="three tandem FLAG(R) epitope tags, followed by an
                     enterokinase cleavage site"
                     /label=3xFLAG
                     /translation="DYKDHDGDYKDHDIDYKDDDDK"
     CDS             5489..5509
                     /codon_start=1
                     /product="nuclear localization signal of SV40 (simian virus
                     40) large T antigen"
                     /label=SV40 NLS
                     /translation="PKKKRKV"
     CDS             5516..5770
                     /codon_start=1
                     /product="uracil-DNA glycosylase inhibitor from a Bacillus
                     subtilis bacteriophage (Mol et al., 1995)"
                     /label=UGI
                     /translation="MTNLSDIIEKETGKQLVIQESILMLPEEVEEVIGNKPESDILVHT
                     AYDESTDENVMLLTSDAPEYKPWALVIQDSNGENKIKML"
     primer_bind     complement(5793..5810)
                     /label=BGH-rev
                     /note="Bovine growth hormone terminator, reverse primer.
                     Also called BGH reverse"
     polyA_signal    5799..6023
                     /label=bGH poly(A) signal
                     /note="bovine growth hormone polyadenylation signal"
     primer_bind     complement(6094..6110)
                     /label=M13 rev
                     /note="common sequencing primer, one of multiple similar
                     variants"
     primer_bind     complement(6094..6110)
                     /label=M13 Reverse
                     /note="In lacZ gene. Also called M13-rev"
     primer_bind     complement(6107..6129)
                     /label=M13/pUC Reverse
                     /note="In lacZ gene"
     protein_bind    6118..6134
                     /label=lac operator
                     /bound_moiety="lac repressor encoded by lacI"
                     /note="The lac repressor binds to the lac operator to
                     inhibit transcription in E. coli. This inhibition can be
                     relieved by adding lactose or
                     isopropyl-beta-D-thiogalactopyranoside (IPTG)."
     promoter        complement(6142..6172)
                     /label=lac promoter
                     /note="promoter for the E. coli lac operon"
     protein_bind    6187..6208
                     /label=CAP binding site
                     /bound_moiety="E. coli catabolite activator protein"
                     /note="CAP binding activates transcription in the presence
                     of cAMP."
     primer_bind     complement(6325..6342)
                     /label=L4440
                     /note="L4440 vector, forward primer"
     rep_origin      complement(6496..7084)
                     /direction=LEFT
                     /label=ori
                     /note="high-copy-number ColE1/pMB1/pBR322/pUC origin of
                     replication"
     primer_bind     complement(6576..6595)
                     /label=pBR322ori-F
                     /note="pBR322 origin, forward primer"
     CDS             complement(7255..8115)
                     /codon_start=1
                     /gene="bla"
                     /product="beta-lactamase"
                     /label=AmpR
                     /note="confers resistance to ampicillin, carbenicillin, and
                     related antibiotics"
                     /translation="MSIQHFRVALIPFFAAFCLPVFAHPETLVKVKDAEDQLGARVGYI
                     ELDLNSGKILESFRPEERFPMMSTFKVLLCGAVLSRIDAGQEQLGRRIHYSQNDLVEYS
                     PVTEKHLTDGMTVRELCSAAITMSDNTAANLLLTTIGGPKELTAFLHNMGDHVTRLDRW
                     EPELNEAIPNDERDTTMPVAMATTLRKLLTGELLTLASRQQLIDWMEADKVAGPLLRSA
                     LPAGWFIADKSGAGERGSRGIIAALGPDGKPSRIVVIYTTGSQATMDERNRQIAEIGAS
                     LIKHW"
     primer_bind     7878..7897
                     /label=Amp-R
                     /note="Ampicillin resistance gene, reverse primer"
     promoter        complement(8116..8220)
                     /gene="bla"
                     /label=AmpR promoter
     primer_bind     complement(8299..8318)
                     /label=pRS-marker
                     /note="pRS vectors, use to sequence yeast selectable
                     marker"
     enhancer        8490..8869
                     /label=CMV enhancer
                     /note="human cytomegalovirus immediate early enhancer"
     promoter        8870..9073
                     /label=CMV promoter
                     /note="human cytomegalovirus (CMV) immediate early
                     promoter"
     primer_bind     9024..9044
                     /label=CMV-F
                     /note="Human CMV immediate early promoter, forward primer"
     primer_bind     9115..9134
                     /label=T7
                     /note="T7 promoter, forward primer"
     promoter        9115..9133
                     /label=T7 promoter
                     /note="promoter for bacteriophage T7 RNA polymerase"
     CDS             9147..481
                     /codon_start=1
                     /product="adenine base editor comprising wild-type E. coli
                     TadA fused to the evolved TadA*(7.10) mutant (Gaudelli et
                     al., 2017)"
                     /label=ABE(7.10)
                     /translation="MSEVEFSHEYWMRHALTLAKRAWDEREVPVGAVLVHNNRVIGEGW
                     NRPIGRHDPTAHAEIMALRQGGLVMQNYRLIDATLYVTLEPCVMCAGAMIHSRIGRVVF
                     GARDAKTGAAGSLMDVLHHPGMNHRVEITEGILADECAALLSDFFRMRRQEIKAQKKAQ
                     SSTDSGGSSGGSSGSETPGTSESATPESSGGSSGGSSEVEFSHEYWMRHALTLAKRARD
                     EREVPVGAVLVLNNRVIGEGWNRAIGLHDPTAHAEIMALRQGGLVMQNYRLIDATLYVT
                     FEPCVMCAGAMIHSRIGRVVFGVRNAKTGAAGSLMDVLHYPGMNHRVEITEGILADECA
                     ALLCYFFRMPRQVFNAQKKAQSSTDSGGSSGGSSGSETPGTSESATPESSGGSSGGS"
ORIGIN
        1 cgtaatcggc gaaggttgga atagggcaat cggactccac gaccccactg cacatgcgga
       61 aatcatggcc cttcgacagg gagggcttgt gatgcagaat tatcgactta tcgatgcgac
      121 gctgtacgtc acgtttgaac cttgcgtaat gtgcgcggga gctatgattc actcccgcat
      181 tggacgagtt gtattcggtg ttcgcaacgc caagacgggt gccgcaggtt cactgatgga
      241 cgtgctgcat tacccaggca tgaaccaccg ggtagaaatc acagaaggca tattggcgga
      301 cgaatgtgcg gcgctgttgt gttacttttt tcgcatgccc aggcaggtct ttaacgccca
      361 gaaaaaagca caatcctcta ctgactctgg tggttcttct ggtggttcta gcggcagcga
      421 gactcccggg acctcagagt ccgccacacc cgaaagttct ggtggttctt ctggtggttc
      481 tgataaaaag tattctattg gtttagccat cggcactaat tccgttggat gggctgtcat
      541 aaccgatgaa tacaaagtac cttcaaagaa atttaaggtg ttggggaaca cagaccgtca
      601 ttcgattaaa aagaatctta tcggtgccct cctattcgat agtggcgaaa cggcagaggc
      661 gactcgcctg aaacgaaccg ctcggagaag gtatacacgt cgcaagaacc gaatatgtta
      721 cttacaagaa atttttagca atgagatggc caaagttgac gattctttct ttcaccgttt
      781 ggaagagtcc ttccttgtcg aagaggacaa gaaacatgaa cggcacccca tctttggaaa
      841 catagtagat gaggtggcat atcatgaaaa gtacccaacg atttatcacc tcagaaaaaa
      901 gctagttgac tcaactgata aagcggacct gaggttaatc tacttggctc ttgcccatat
      961 gataaagttc cgtgggcact ttctcattga gggtgatcta aatccggaca actcggatgt
     1021 cgacaaactg ttcatccagt tagtacaaac ctataatcag ttgtttgaag agaaccctat
     1081 aaatgcaagt ggcgtggatg cgaaggctat tcttagcgcc cgcctctcta aatcccgacg
     1141 gctagaaaac ctgatcgcac aattacccgg agagaagaaa aatgggttgt tcggtaacct
     1201 tatagcgctc tcactaggcc tgacaccaaa ttttaagtcg aacttcgact tagctgaaga
     1261 tgccaaattg cagcttagta aggacacgta cgatgacgat ctcgacaatc tactggcaca
     1321 aattggagat cagtatgcgg acttattttt ggctgccaaa aaccttagcg atgcaatcct
     1381 cctatctgac atactgagag ttaatactga gattaccaag gcgccgttat ccgcttcaat
     1441 gatcaaaagg tacgatgaac atcaccaaga cttgacactt ctcaaggccc tagtccgtca
     1501 gcaactgcct gagaaatata aggaaatatt ctttgatcag tcgaaaaacg ggtacgcagg
     1561 ttatattgac ggcggagcga gtcaagagga attctacaag tttatcaaac ccatattaga
     1621 gaagatggat gggacggaag agttgcttgt aaaactcaat cgcgaagatc tactgcgaaa
     1681 gcagcggact ttcgacaacg gtagcattcc acatcaaatc cacttaggcg aattgcatgc
     1741 tatacttaga aggcaggagg atttttatcc gttcctcaaa gacaatcgtg aaaagattga
     1801 gaaaatccta acctttcgca taccttacta tgtgggaccc ctggcccgag ggaactctcg
     1861 gttcgcatgg atgacaagaa agtccgaaga aacgattact ccatggaatt ttgaggaagt
     1921 tgtcgataaa ggtgcgtcag ctcaatcgtt catcgagagg atgaccaact ttgacaagaa
     1981 tttaccgaac gaaaaagtat tgcctaagca cagtttactt tacgagtatt tcacagtgta
     2041 caatgaactc acgaaagtta agtatgtcac tgagggcatg cgtaaacccg cctttctaag
     2101 cggagaacag aagaaagcaa tagtagatct gttattcaag accaaccgca aagtgacagt
     2161 taagcaattg aaagaggact actttaagaa aattgaatgc ttcgattctg tcgagatctc
     2221 cggggtagaa gatcgattta atgcgtcact tggtacgtat catgacctcc taaagataat
     2281 taaagataag gacttcctgg ataacgaaga gaatgaagat atcttagaag atatagtgtt
     2341 gactcttacc ctctttgaag atcgggaaat gattgaggaa agactaaaaa catacgctca
     2401 cctgttcgac gataaggtta tgaaacagtt aaagaggcgt cgctatacgg gctggggacg
     2461 attgtcgcgg aaacttatca acgggataag agacaagcaa agtggtaaaa ctattctcga
     2521 ttttctaaag agcgacggct tcgccaatag gaactttatg cagctgatcc atgatgactc
     2581 tttaaccttc aaagaggata tacaaaaggc acaggtttcc ggacaagggg actcattgca
     2641 cgaacatatt gcgaatcttg ctggttcgcc agccatcaaa aagggcatac tccagacagt
     2701 caaagtagtg gatgagctag ttaaggtcat gggacgtcac aaaccggaaa acattgtaat
     2761 cgagatggca cgcgaaaatc aaacgactca gaaggggcaa aaaaacagtc gagagcggat
     2821 gaagagaata gaagagggta ttaaagaact gggcagccag atcttaaagg agcatcctgt
     2881 ggaaaatacc caattgcaga acgagaaact ttacctctat tacctacaaa atggaaggga
     2941 catgtatgtt gatcaggaac tggacataaa ccgtttatct gattacgacg tcgatcacat
     3001 tgtaccccaa tcctttttga aggacgattc aatcgacaat aaagtgctta cacgctcgga
     3061 taagaaccga gggaaaagtg acaatgttcc aagcgaggaa gtcgtaaaga aaatgaagaa
     3121 ctattggcgg cagctcctaa atgcgaaact gataacgcaa agaaagttcg ataacttaac
     3181 taaagctgag aggggtggct tgtctgaact tgacaaggcc ggatttatta aacgtcagct
     3241 cgtggaaacc cgccaaatca caaagcatgt tgcacagata ctagattccc gaatgaatac
     3301 gaaatacgac gagaacgata agctgattcg ggaagtcaaa gtaatcactt taaagtcaaa
     3361 attggtgtcg gacttcagaa aggattttca attctataaa gttagggaga taaataacta
     3421 ccaccatgcg cacgacgctt atcttaatgc cgtcgtaggg accgcactca ttaagaaata
     3481 cccgaagcta gaaagtgagt ttgtgtatgg tgattacaaa gtttatgacg tccgtaagat
     3541 gatcgcgaaa agcgaacagg agataggcaa ggctacagcc aaatacttct tttattctaa
     3601 cattatgaat ttctttaaga cggaaatcac tctggcaaac ggagagatac gcaaacgacc
     3661 tttaattgaa accaatgggg agacaggtga aatcgtatgg gataagggcc gggacttcgc
     3721 gacggtgaga aaagttttgt ccatgcccca agtcaacata gtaaagaaaa ctgaggtgca
     3781 gaccggaggg ttttcaaagg aatcgattct tccaaaaagg aatagtgata agctcatcgc
     3841 tcgtaaaaag gactgggacc cgaaaaagta cggtggcttc gatagcccta cagttgccta
     3901 ttctgtccta gtagtggcaa aagttgagaa gggaaaatcc aagaaactga agtcagtcaa
     3961 agaattattg gggataacga ttatggagcg ctcgtctttt gaaaagaacc ccatcgactt
     4021 ccttgaggcg aaaggttaca aggaagtaaa aaaggatctc ataattaaac taccaaagta
     4081 tagtctgttt gagttagaaa atggccgaaa acggatgttg gctagcgccg gagagcttca
     4141 aaaggggaac gaactcgcac taccgtctaa atacgtgaat ttcctgtatt tagcgtccca
     4201 ttacgagaag ttgaaaggtt cacctgaaga taacgaacag aagcaacttt ttgttgagca
     4261 gcacaaacat tatctcgacg aaatcataga gcaaatttcg gaattcagta agagagtcat
     4321 cctagctgat gccaatctgg acaaagtatt aagcgcatac aacaagcaca gggataaacc
     4381 catacgtgag caggcggaaa atattatcca tttgtttact cttaccaacc tcggcgctcc
     4441 agccgcattc aagtattttg acacaacgat agatcgcaaa cgatacactt ctaccaagga
     4501 ggtgctagac gcgacactga ttcaccaatc catcacggga ttatatgaaa ctcggataga
     4561 tttgtcacag cttgggggtg acggtggagg aggtaccggc ggtggaggct cagcagaata
     4621 cgtacgagct ctgtttgact tcaatgggaa tgacgaggag gatctcccct ttaagaaggg
     4681 cgatattctc cgcatcagag ataagcccga agaacaatgg tggaatgccg aggatagcga
     4741 agggaaaagg ggcatgattc tggtgccata tgtggagaaa tattccggtg actacaaaga
     4801 ccatgatggg gattacaaag accacgacat cgactacaaa gacgacgacg ataaatcagg
     4861 gatgacagac gccgagtacg tgcgcattca tgagaaactg gatatttaca ccttcaagaa
     4921 gcagttcttc aacaacaaga aatctgtgtc acaccgctgc tacgtgctgt ttgagttgaa
     4981 gcgaaggggc gaaagaaggg cttgcttttg gggctatgcc gtcaacaagc cccaaagtgg
     5041 caccgagaga ggaatacacg ctgagatatt cagtatccga aaggtggaag agtatcttcg
     5101 ggataatcct gggcagttta cgatcaactg gtattccagc tggagtcctt gcgctgattg
     5161 tgccgagaaa attctggaat ggtataatca ggaacttcgg ggaaacgggc acacattgaa
     5221 aatctgggcc tgcaagctgt actacgagaa gaatgcccgg aaccagatag gactctggaa
     5281 tctgagggac aatggtgtag gcctgaacgt gatggtttcc gagcactatc agtgttgtcg
     5341 gaagattttc atccaaagct ctcataacca gctcaatgaa aaccgctggt tggagaaaac
     5401 actgaaacgt gcggagaagt ggagatccga gctgagcatc atgatccagg tcaagattct
     5461 gcataccact aagtctccag ccgttggtcc caagaagaaa agaaaagtcg gtaccatgac
     5521 caacctttcc gacatcatag agaaggaaac aggcaaacag ttggtcatcc aagagtcgat
     5581 actcatgctt cctgaagaag ttgaggaggt cattgggaat aagccggaaa gtgacattct
     5641 cgtacacact gcgtatgatg agagcaccga tgagaacgtg atgctgctca cgtcagatgc
     5701 cccagagtac aaaccctggg ctctggtgat tcaggactct aatggagaga acaagatcaa
     5761 gatgctataa tgagtttaaa cccgctgatc agcctcgact gtgccttcta gttgccagcc
     5821 atctgttgtt tgcccctccc ccgtgccttc cttgaccctg gaaggtgcca ctcccactgt
     5881 cctttcctaa taaaatgagg aaattgcatc gcattgtctg agtaggtgtc attctattct
     5941 ggggggtggg gtggggcagg acagcaaggg ggaggattgg gaagacaata gcaggcatgc
     6001 tggggatgcg gtgggctcta tggcttctga ggcggaaaga accagctggg gctcgatacc
     6061 gtcgacctct agctagagct tggcgtaatc atggtcatag ctgtttcctg tgtgaaattg
     6121 ttatccgctc acaattccac acaacatacg agccggaagc ataaagtgta aagcctaggg
     6181 tgcctaatga gtgagctaac tcacattaat tgcgttgcgc tcactgcccg ctttccagtc
     6241 gggaaacctg tcgtgccagc tgcattaatg aatcggccaa cgcgcgggga gaggcggttt
     6301 gcgtattggg cgctcttccg cttcctcgct cactgactcg ctgcgctcgg tcgttcggct
     6361 gcggcgagcg gtatcagctc actcaaaggc ggtaatacgg ttatccacag aatcagggga
     6421 taacgcagga aagaacatgt gagcaaaagg ccagcaaaag gccaggaacc gtaaaaaggc
     6481 cgcgttgctg gcgtttttcc ataggctccg cccccctgac gagcatcaca aaaatcgacg
     6541 ctcaagtcag aggtggcgaa acccgacagg actataaaga taccaggcgt ttccccctgg
     6601 aagctccctc gtgcgctctc ctgttccgac cctgccgctt accggatacc tgtccgcctt
     6661 tctcccttcg ggaagcgtgg cgctttctca tagctcacgc tgtaggtatc tcagttcggt
     6721 gtaggtcgtt cgctccaagc tgggctgtgt gcacgaaccc cccgttcagc ccgaccgctg
     6781 cgccttatcc ggtaactatc gtcttgagtc caacccggta agacacgact tatcgccact
     6841 ggcagcagcc actggtaaca ggattagcag agcgaggtat gtaggcggtg ctacagagtt
     6901 cttgaagtgg tggcctaact acggctacac tagaagaaca gtatttggta tctgcgctct
     6961 gctgaagcca gttaccttcg gaaaaagagt tggtagctct tgatccggca aacaaaccac
     7021 cgctggtagc ggtggttttt ttgtttgcaa gcagcagatt acgcgcagaa aaaaaggatc
     7081 tcaagaagat cctttgatct tttctacggg gtctgacgct cagtggaacg aaaactcacg
     7141 ttaagggatt ttggtcatga gattatcaaa aaggatcttc acctagatcc ttttaaatta
     7201 aaaatgaagt tttaaatcaa tctaaagtat atatgagtaa acttggtctg acagttacca
     7261 atgcttaatc agtgaggcac ctatctcagc gatctgtcta tttcgttcat ccatagttgc
     7321 ctgactcccc gtcgtgtaga taactacgat acgggagggc ttaccatctg gccccagtgc
     7381 tgcaatgata ccgcgagacc cacgctcacc ggctccagat ttatcagcaa taaaccagcc
     7441 agccggaagg gccgagcgca gaagtggtcc tgcaacttta tccgcctcca tccagtctat
     7501 taattgttgc cgggaagcta gagtaagtag ttcgccagtt aatagtttgc gcaacgttgt
     7561 tgccattgct acaggcatcg tggtgtcacg ctcgtcgttt ggtatggctt cattcagctc
     7621 cggttcccaa cgatcaaggc gagttacatg atcccccatg ttgtgcaaaa aagcggttag
     7681 ctccttcggt cctccgatcg ttgtcagaag taagttggcc gcagtgttat cactcatggt
     7741 tatggcagca ctgcataatt ctcttactgt catgccatcc gtaagatgct tttctgtgac
     7801 tggtgagtac tcaaccaagt cattctgaga atagtgtatg cggcgaccga gttgctcttg
     7861 cccggcgtca atacgggata ataccgcgcc acatagcaga actttaaaag tgctcatcat
     7921 tggaaaacgt tcttcggggc gaaaactctc aaggatctta ccgctgttga gatccagttc
     7981 gatgtaaccc actcgtgcac ccaactgatc ttcagcatct tttactttca ccagcgtttc
     8041 tgggtgagca aaaacaggaa ggcaaaatgc cgcaaaaaag ggaataaggg cgacacggaa
     8101 atgttgaata ctcatactct tcctttttca atattattga agcatttatc agggttattg
     8161 tctcatgagc ggatacatat ttgaatgtat ttagaaaaat aaacaaatag gggttccgcg
     8221 cacatttccc cgaaaagtgc cacctgacgt cgacggatcg ggagatcgat ctcccgatcc
     8281 cctagggtcg actctcagta caatctgctc tgatgccgca tagttaagcc agtatctgct
     8341 ccctgcttgt gtgttggagg tcgctgagta gtgcgcgagc aaaatttaag ctacaacaag
     8401 gcaaggcttg accgacaatt gcatgaagaa tctgcttagg gttaggcgtt ttgcgctgct
     8461 tcgcgatgta cgggccagat atacgcgttg acattgatta ttgactagtt attaatagta
     8521 atcaattacg gggtcattag ttcatagccc atatatggag ttccgcgtta cataacttac
     8581 ggtaaatggc ccgcctggct gaccgcccaa cgacccccgc ccattgacgt caataatgac
     8641 gtatgttccc atagtaacgc caatagggac tttccattga cgtcaatggg tggagtattt
     8701 acggtaaact gcccacttgg cagtacatca agtgtatcat atgccaagta cgccccctat
     8761 tgacgtcaat gacggtaaat ggcccgcctg gcattatgcc cagtacatga ccttatggga
     8821 ctttcctact tggcagtaca tctacgtatt agtcatcgct attaccatgg tgatgcggtt
     8881 ttggcagtac atcaatgggc gtggatagcg gtttgactca cggggatttc caagtctcca
     8941 ccccattgac gtcaatggga gtttgttttg gcaccaaaat caacgggact ttccaaaatg
     9001 tcgtaacaac tccgccccat tgacgcaaat gggcggtagg cgtgtacggt gggaggtcta
     9061 tataagcaga gctggtttag tgaaccgtca gatccgctag agatccgcgg ccgctaatac
     9121 gactcactat agggagagcc gccaccatgt ccgaagtcga gttttcccat gagtactgga
     9181 tgagacacgc attgactctc gcaaagaggg cttgggatga acgcgaggtg cccgtggggg
     9241 cagtactcgt gcataacaat cgcgtaatcg gcgaaggttg gaataggccg atcggacgcc
     9301 acgaccccac tgcacatgcg gaaatcatgg cccttcgaca gggagggctt gtgatgcaga
     9361 attatcgact tatcgatgcg acgctgtacg tcacgcttga accttgcgta atgtgcgcgg
     9421 gagctatgat tcactcccgc attggacgag ttgtattcgg tgcccgcgac gccaagacgg
     9481 gtgccgcagg ttcactgatg gacgtgctgc atcacccagg catgaaccac cgggtagaaa
     9541 tcacagaagg catattggcg gacgaatgtg cggcgctgtt gtccgacttt tttcgcatgc
     9601 ggaggcagga gatcaaggcc cagaaaaaag cacaatcctc tactgactct ggtggttctt
     9661 ctggtggttc tagcggcagc gagactcccg ggacctcaga gtccgccaca cccgaaagtt
     9721 ctggtggttc ttctggtggt tcttccgaag tcgagttttc ccatgagtac tggatgagac
     9781 acgcattgac tctcgcaaag agggctcgag atgaacgcga ggtgcccgtg ggggcagtac
     9841 tcgtgctcaa caatcg
//
